Addgene plasmid #202897: Salsa-BC56-P1E8
Purpose: Expression of barcoded reporter plasmid for PRESTO-Salsa; EGFP/BC56
Depositing lab: Noah Palm. Depositing organization: Yale University. Publication: Highly multiplexed bioactivity screening reveals human and microbiota metabolome-GPCRome interactions. Chen H, Rosen CE, Gonzalez-Hernandez JA, Song D, Potempa J, Ring AM, Palm NW. Cell. 2023 Jul 6;186(14):3095-3110.e19. doi: 10.1016/j.cell.2023.05.024. Epub 2023 Jun 14. PubMed 37321219.
Backbone
  Vector backbone: pCER206
  Vector type: Mammalian Expression
Growth in bacteria
  Bacterial resistance: Ampicillin, 100 μg/mL
  Growth temperature: 37°C
  Growth strain: DH5alpha
  Copy number: High Copy
Gene/Insert
  Gene/Insert name: EGFP/BC56
  Species: Synthetic
  Insert size (bp): 730
  Promoter: Tet Response Element (TRE)
  Cloning method: Restriction Enzyme; 5′ cloning site BsrGI (not destroyed); 3′ cloning site HindIII (not destroyed)
  Sequencing primers: 5′ Custom primer (GAAGCGCGATCACATGG)
Terms and licenses: Academic/Nonprofit Terms; Industry Terms: Not Available to Industry
How to cite: Salsa-BC56-P1E8 was a gift from Noah Palm (Addgene plasmid # 202897 ; http://n2t.net/addgene:202897 ; RRID:Addgene_202897)
