[The description below was written by a language model from this plasmid's Addgene catalogue record and pLannotate feature annotations shown in this document.]
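Description:
Salsa-BC56-P1E8 is a 5.1 kb mammalian expression plasmid built on the pCER206 backbone. It is one member of a set of barcoded reporter plasmids for PRESTO-Salsa, a highly multiplexed assay for screening GPCR bioactivity. It is propagated in E. coli as a high-copy plasmid through a ColE1/pUC-type origin and selected with ampicillin via the bla gene under its native promoter. No mammalian selection marker is annotated; short fragments matching lacI, SV40 large T antigen and an aminoglycoside phosphotransferase appear to be backbone remnants rather than functional genes.

The payload is a synthetic insert of about 730 bp, EGFP/BC56, placed under a tetracycline response element. The feature table suggests a bidirectional arrangement around the tetO repeats. On one side, a TRE3G-type promoter fragment drives mammalian codon-optimized EGFP, followed by a short polylinker region and an SV40 polyadenylation signal that is annotated in the reverse orientation. On the other side, a minimal CMV promoter faces a polylinker fragment, a rabbit β-globin intron, a short β-globin coding fragment and the β-globin poly(A) signal, with no reporter annotated in that arm. The barcode itself (BC56) is not annotated. The BsrGI and HindIII cloning sites suggest, though the record does not confirm, that it lies at the 3′ end of EGFP or just downstream, where it would be carried on the reporter transcript.

In use, a tetracycline-controlled transactivator would activate the TRE and produce EGFP transcripts. If these carry the barcode as inferred, reporter output could be read by sequencing and assigned to a particular receptor in a pooled experiment. The record does not state which receptor is paired with this barcode or how the transactivator is supplied.
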