Features (pLannotate 1.2.2; 17 found; start..end, strand, type, name):
      2..55      +  CDS            lacI (fragment): lac repressor; lacI; The lac repressor binds to the lac operator to inhibit transcription in E. coli. This inhibition can be relieved by adding lactose or isopropyl-β-D-thiogalactopyranoside (IPTG).
    388..443     -  polyA_signal   β-globin poly(A) signal: rabbit β-globin polyadenylation signal (Gil and Proudfoot, 1987)
    518..640     -  CDS            HBB: HBB_COLGU - Experimental evidence at transcript level: Swiss-Prot protein existence level 2. Involved in oxygen transport from the lung to the various peripheral tissues. From Colobus guereza (Mantled guereza) (Eastern black-and-white colobus monkey).
    644..1216    -  intron         β-globin intron: intron from rabbit β-globin gene
   1312..1343    -  misc_feature   MCS (fragment): pUC18/19 multiple cloning site
   1437..1475    -  promoter       minimal CMV promoter: human cytomegalovirus (CMV) immediate early promoter
   1493..1708    -  protein_bind   tetracycline response element (fragment): contains seven copies of the tetracycline operator tetO tetracycline repressor TetR
   1708..1753    +  promoter       TRE3GV promoter (fragment): 3rd-generation Tet-responsive promoter that can be activated by binding of Tet-On® 3G, optimized for retroviral and lentiviral vectors
   1829..1856    +  misc_feature   MCS (fragment): pBluescript multiple cloning site
   1861..2580    +  CDS            EGFP: the original enhanced GFP (Yang et al., 1996) mammalian codon-optimized
   2591..2613    +  misc_feature   MCS (fragment): pBluescript multiple cloning site
   2627..2761    -  polyA_signal   SV40 poly(A) signal: SV40 polyadenylation signal
   2784..2867    -  CDS            large T antigen (fragment): large T antigen from SV40 (simian virus 40)
   2861..3091    -  CDS            str (fragment): STR_KLEPN - Protein inferred from homology: Swiss-Prot protein existence level 3. The aminoglycoside phosphotransferases achieve inactivation of their antibiotic substrates by phosphorylation. From Klebsiella pneumoniae.
   3210..3314    +  promoter       AmpR promoter: bla
   3315..4175    +  CDS            AmpR: β-lactamase; bla; confers resistance to ampicillin, carbenicillin, and related antibiotics
   4346..4934    +  rep_origin     ori: high-copy-number ColE1/pMB1/pBR322/pUC origin of replication
>Addgene plasmid #202897 | Salsa-BC56-P1E8 | addgene full sequence | sequence record 413439 | Addgene NGS Result
AGCGCCCAATACGCAAACCGCCTCTCCCCGCGCGTTGGCCGATTCATTAATGCAGTCGAGGGATCTCCAT
AAGAGAAGAGGGACAGCTATGACTGGGAGTAGTCAGGAGAGGAGGAAAAATCTGGCTAGTAAAACATGTA
AGGAAAATTTTAGGGATGTTAAAGAAAAAAATAACACAAAACAAAATATAAAAAAAATCTAACCTCAAGT
CAAGGCTTTTCTATGGAATAAGGAATGGACAGCAGGGGGCTGTTTCATATACTGATGACCTCTTTATAGC
CAACCTTTGTTCATGGCAGCCAGCATATGGGCATATGTTGCCAAACTCTAAACCAAATACTCATTCTGAT
GTTTTAAATGATTTGCCCTCCCATATGTCCTTCCGAGTGAGAGACACAAAAAATTCCAACACACTATTGC
AATGAAAATAAATTTCCTTTATTAGCCAGAAGTCAGATGCTCAAGGGGCTTCATGATGTCCCCATAATTT
TTGGCAGAGGGAAAAAGATCGATCTCAGTGGTATTTGTGAGCCAGGGCATTGGCCACACCAGCCACCACC
TTCTGATAGGCAGCCTGCACCTGAGGAGTGAATTCTTTGCCAAAATGATGAGACAGCACAACAACCAGCA
CGTTGCCCAGGAGCTGTAGGAAAGAGAAGAAGGCATGAACATGGTTAGCAGAGGGGCCCGGTTTGGACTC
AGAGTATTTTATCCTCATCTCAAACAGTGTATATCATTGTAACCATAAAGAGAAAGGCAGGATGATGACC
AGGGTGTAGTTGTTTCTACCAATAAGAATATTTCCACGCCAGCCAGAATTTATATGCAGAAATATTCTAC
CTTATCATTTAATTATAACAATTGTTCTCTAAAACTGTGCTGAAGTACAATATAATATACCCTGATTGCC
TTGAAAAAAAAGTGATTAGAGAAAGTACTTACAATCTGACAAATAAACAAAAGTGAATTTAAAAATTCGT
TACAAATGCAAGCTAAAGTTTAACGAAAAAGTTACAGAAAATGAAAAGAAAATAAGAGGAGACAATGGTT
GTCAACAGAGTAGAAAGTGAAAGAAACAAAATTATCATGAGGGTCCATGGTGATACAAGGGACATCTTCC
CATTCTAAACAACACCCTGAAAACTTTGCCCCCTCCATATAACATGAATTTTACAATAGCGAAAAAGAAA
GAACAATCAAGGGTCCCCAAACTCACCCTGAAGTTCTCAGCTCTAGAGATATCGTCGAGGCCGCGCTAGC
GTTTAAACTGTCGACCTTAATTAAGAGATCTGCTCGAGGCGCGTCAGCTGACTAGAGGATCCCCGGGTAC
CGAGCTCGAATTCGGGGCCGCGGAGGCTGGATCGGTCCCGGTGTCTTCTATGGAGGTCAAAACAGCGTGG
ATGGCGTCTCCAGGCGATCTGACGGTTCACTAAACGAGCTCTGCTTATATAGGCCTCCCACCGTACACGC
CTACCTCGACCCGGGTACCGAGCTCGACTTTCACTTTTCTCTATCACTGATAGGGAGTGGTAAACTCGAC
TTTCACTTTTCTCTATCACTGATAGGGAGTGGTAAACTCGACTTTCACTTTTCTCTATCACTGATAGGGA
GTGGTAAACTCGACTTTCACTTTTCTCTATCACTGATAGGGAGTGGTAAACTCGACTTTCACTTTTCTCT
ATCACTGATAGGGAGTGGTAAACTCGACCTATATAAGCAGAGCTCGTTTAGTGAACCGTCAGATCGCCTG
GAGACGCCATCCACGCTGTTTTGACCTCCATAGAAGACACCGGGACCGATCCAGCCTCCGCGGCCCCGAA
TTCCTGCAGCGGCCGCTCTAGAACTAGTGGATCCCCGCGGATGGTGAGCAAGGGCGAGGAGCTGTTCACC
GGGGTGGTGCCCATCCTGGTCGAGCTGGACGGCGACGTAAACGGCCACAAGTTCAGCGTGTCCGGCGAGG
GCGAGGGCGATGCCACCTACGGCAAGCTGACCCTGAAGTTCATCTGCACCACCGGCAAGCTGCCCGTGCC
CTGGCCCACCCTCGTGACCACCCTGACCTACGGCGTGCAGTGCTTCAGCCGCTACCCCGACCACATGAAG
CAGCACGACTTCTTCAAGTCCGCCATGCCCGAAGGCTACGTCCAGGAGCGCACCATCTTCTTCAAGGACG
ACGGCAACTACAAGACCCGCGCCGAGGTGAAGTTCGAGGGCGACACCCTGGTGAACCGCATCGAGCTGAA
GGGCATCGACTTCAAGGAGGACGGCAACATCCTGGGGCACAAGCTGGAGTACAACTACAACAGCCACAAC
GTCTATATCATGGCCGACAAGCAGAAGAACGGCATCAAGGTGAACTTCAAGATCCGCCACAACATCGAGG
ACGGCAGCGTGCAGCTCGCCGACCACTACCAGCAGAACACCCCCATCGGCGACGGCCCCGTGCTGCTGCC
CGACAACCACTACCTGAGCACCCAGTCCGCCCTGAGCAAAGACCCCAACGAGAAGCGCGATCACATGGTC
CTGCTGGAGTTCGTGACCGCCGCCGGGATCACTCTCGGCATGGACGAGCTGTACAAGTAAAGTTTTCCGT
GAATTCGATATCAAGCTTGTCGACCTAGTTCTAGAGGATCCAGACATGATAAGATACATTGATGAGTTTG
GACAAACCACAACTAGAATGCAGTGAAAAAAATGCTTTATTTGTGAAATTTGTGATGCTATTGCTTTATT
TGTAACCATTATAAGCTGCAATAAACAAGTTAACAACAACAATTGCATTCATTTTATGTTTCAGGTTCAG
GGGGAGGTGTGGGAGGTTTTTTAAAGCAAGTAAAACCTCTACAAATGTGGTATGGCTGATTATGATCCTG
CAAGCCTCGTCGTCCTGGCCGGACCACGCTATCTGTGCAAGGTCCCCGGCCCCGGACGCGCGCTCCATGA
GCAGAGCGCCCGCCGCCGAGGCGAAGACTCGGGCGGCGCCCTGCCCGTCCCACCAGGTCAACAGGCGGTA
ACCGGCCTCTTCATCGGGAATGCGCGCGACCTTCAGCATCGCCGGCATGTCCCCCTGGCGGACGGGAAGT
ATCCAGCTCGACCAAGCTGGCCGCGTCGAGTGAAGACGAAAGGGCCTCGTGATACGCCTATTTTTATAGG
TTAATGTCATGATAATAATGGTTTCTTAGACGTCAGGTGGCACTTTTCGGGGAAATGTGCGCGGAACCCC
TATTTGTTTATTTTTCTAAATACATTCAAATATGTATCCGCTCATGAGACAATAACCCTGATAAATGCTT
CAATAATATTGAAAAAGGAAGAGTATGAGTATTCAACATTTCCGTGTCGCCCTTATTCCCTTTTTTGCGG
CATTTTGCCTTCCTGTTTTTGCTCACCCAGAAACGCTGGTGAAAGTAAAAGATGCTGAAGATCAGTTGGG
TGCACGAGTGGGTTACATCGAACTGGATCTCAACAGCGGTAAGATCCTTGAGAGTTTTCGCCCCGAAGAA
CGTTTTCCAATGATGAGCACTTTTAAAGTTCTGCTATGTGGCGCGGTATTATCCCGTGTTGACGCCGGGC
AAGAGCAACTCGGTCGCCGCATACACTATTCTCAGAATGACTTGGTTGAGTACTCACCAGTCACAGAAAA
GCATCTTACGGATGGCATGACAGTAAGAGAATTATGCAGTGCTGCCATAACCATGAGTGATAACACTGCG
GCCAACTTACTTCTGACAACGATCGGAGGACCGAAGGAGCTAACCGCTTTTTTGCACAACATGGGGGATC
ATGTAACTCGCCTTGATCGTTGGGAACCGGAGCTGAATGAAGCCATACCAAACGACGAGCGTGACACCAC
GATGCCTGTAGCAATGGCAACAACGTTGCGCAAACTATTAACTGGCGAACTACTTACTCTAGCTTCCCGG
CAACAATTAATAGACTGGATGGAGGCGGATAAAGTTGCAGGACCACTTCTGCGCTCGGCCCTTCCGGCTG
GCTGGTTTATTGCTGATAAATCTGGAGCCGGTGAGCGTGGGTCTCGCGGTATCATTGCAGCACTGGGGCC
AGATGGTAAGCCCTCCCGTATCGTAGTTATCTACACGACGGGGAGTCAGGCAACTATGGATGAACGAAAT
AGACAGATCGCTGAGATAGGTGCCTCACTGATTAAGCATTGGTAACTGTCAGACCAAGTTTACTCATATA
TACTTTAGATTGATTTAAAACTTCATTTTTAATTTAAAAGGATCTAGGTGAAGATCCTTTTTGATAATCT
CATGACCAAAATCCCTTAACGTGAGTTTTCGTTCCACTGAGCGTCAGACCCCGTAGAAAAGATCAAAGGA
TCTTCTTGAGATCCTTTTTTTCTGCGCGTAATCTGCTGCTTGCAAACAAAAAAACCACCGCTACCAGCGG
TGGTTTGTTTGCCGGATCAAGAGCTACCAACTCTTTTTCCGAAGGTAACTGGCTTCAGCAGAGCGCAGAT
ACCAAATACTGTTCTTCTAGTGTAGCCGTAGTTAGGCCACCACTTCAAGAACTCTGTAGCACCGCCTACA
TACCTCGCTCTGCTAATCCTGTTACCAGTGGCTGCTGCCAGTGGCGATAAGTCGTGTCTTACCGGGTTGG
ACTCAAGACGATAGTTACCGGATAAGGCGCAGCGGTCGGGCTGAACGGGGGGTTCGTGCACACAGCCCAG
CTTGGAGCGAACGACCTACACCGAACTGAGATACCTACAGCGTGAGCTATGAGAAAGCGCCACGCTTCCC
GAAGGGAGAAAGGCGGACAGGTATCCGGTAAGCGGCAGGGTCGGAACAGGAGAGCGCACGAGGGAGCTTC
CAGGGGGAAACGCCTGGTATCTTTATAGTCCTGTCGGGTTTCGCCACCTCTGACTTGAGCGTCGATTTTT
GTGATGCTCGTCAGGGGGGCGGAGCCTATGGAAAAACGCCAGCAACGCGGCCTTTTTACGGTTCCTGGCC
TTTTGCTGGCCTTTTGCTCACATGTTCTTTCCTGCGTTATCCCCTGATTCTGTGGATAACCGTATTACCG
CCTTTGAGTGAGCTGATACCGCTCGCCGCAGCCGAACGACCGAGCGCAGCGAGTCAGTGAGCGAGGAAGC
GGAAG
