>Addgene plasmid #202897 | Salsa-BC56-P1E8 | depositor partial sequence | sequence record 393770 | BC56
AGTTTTCCGT
